Addgene plasmid #226568: mNeonGreen-KDEL
Purpose: Encodes mNeonGreen with KDEL ER lumenal target sequence
Depositing lab: Gia Voeltz. Depositing organization: University of Colorado, Boulder. Publication: SigmaR1 shapes rough endoplasmic reticulum membrane sheets. Sawyer EM, Jensen LE, Meehl JB, Larsen KP, Petito DA, Hurley JH, Voeltz GK. Dev Cell. 2024 Jul 2:S1534-5807(24)00382-4. doi: 10.1016/j.devcel.2024.06.005. PubMed 38971154.
Backbone
  Vector backbone: mNeonGreen-C1
  Vector type: Mammalian Expression
Growth in bacteria
  Bacterial resistance: Kanamycin, 50 μg/mL
  Growth temperature: 37°C
  Growth strain: DH5alpha
  Copy number: High Copy
Gene/Insert
  Gene/Insert name: KDEL (ER lumenal target sequence)
  Species: H. sapiens (human)
  Tag / fusion protein: mNeonGreen (N terminal on insert)
  Cloning method: Restriction Enzyme; 5′ cloning site Unknown (unknown if destroyed)
Terms and licenses: Academic/Nonprofit Terms; Industry Terms: Not Available to Industry
Depositor comments: KDEL signal sequence is fused to human BiP (binding immunoglobulin protein)
How to cite: mNeonGreen-KDEL was a gift from Gia Voeltz (Addgene plasmid # 226568 ; http://n2t.net/addgene:226568 ; RRID:Addgene_226568)
