[The description below was written by a language model from this plasmid's Addgene catalogue record and pLannotate feature annotations shown in this document.]
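Description:
mNeonGreen-KDEL is a mammalian expression plasmid built on the mNeonGreen-C1 backbone, a C1-style fluorescent-protein fusion vector, and it encodes mNeonGreen carrying a KDEL ER-retention motif so that the fluorescent protein marks the lumen of the endoplasmic reticulum. It is maintained in E. coli at high copy through a ColE1/pUC-type origin and selected with kanamycin. The resistance gene is the Tn5 NeoR/KanR aminoglycoside phosphotransferase. It is driven by tandem bacterial (AmpR/bla) and SV40 early promoters and terminated by the HSV TK polyadenylation signal, so the same cassette can provide G418 selection in mammalian cells. An f1 origin is also present. Short annotated fragments of ble, the bGH poly(A) signal and SV40 large T antigen look like backbone remnants or partial matches rather than functional parts.

The expression unit consists of the human CMV immediate-early enhancer and promoter, the mNeonGreen coding sequence, a residual piece of the multiple cloning site and the SV40 poly(A) signal. The catalogue lists mNeonGreen as N-terminal to the KDEL insert, which fits the requirement that KDEL sit at the extreme C terminus to be recognised by the retrieval receptors that return escaped lumenal proteins from the Golgi. The KDEL sequence itself is too short to be annotated. The depositor's comment links the targeting sequence to human BiP, but its wording is ambiguous. The table shows no separate signal peptide or BiP feature, although a gap lies between the promoter and mNeonGreen. How the protein enters the ER is therefore not explicit in the record. The associated work concerns ER membrane sheet morphology, consistent with use as a green lumenal ER marker for live or fixed cell imaging.
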