Features (pLannotate 1.2.2; 14 found; start..end, strand, type, name):
     14..98      -  CDS            large T antigen (fragment): large T antigen from SV40 (simian virus 40)
    110..131     -  misc_feature   MCS (fragment): multiple cloning site
    151..855     -  CDS            mNeonGreen: mNeonGreen is a basic (constitutively fluorescent) green/yellow fluorescent protein published in 2013, derived from Branchiostoma lanceolatum. It is reported to be a very rapidly-maturing monomer with moderate acid sensitivity.
    938..1141    -  promoter       CMV promoter: human cytomegalovirus (CMV) immediate early promoter
   1142..1445    -  enhancer       CMV enhancer: human cytomegalovirus immediate early enhancer
   1620..2208    -  rep_origin     ori: high-copy-number ColE1/pMB1/pBR322/pUC origin of replication
   2430..2446    +  polyA_signal   bGH poly(A) signal (fragment): bovine growth hormone polyadenylation signal
   2537..2584    -  polyA_signal   HSV TK poly(A) signal: herpes simplex virus thymidine kinase polyadenylation signal (Cole and Stacy, 1985)
   2643..2795    -  CDS            ble (fragment): BLE_KLEPN - Experimental evidence at protein level: Swiss-Prot protein existence level 1. Binding protein with a strong affinity to the bleomycin family of antibiotics. Binds to CL990; an antimitotic-antibiotic compound. From Klebsiella pneumoniae.
   2816..3610    -  CDS            NeoR/KanR: aminoglycoside phosphotransferase from Tn5; aph(3')-II (or nptII); confers resistance to neomycin, kanamycin, and G418 (Geneticin®)
   3645..4002    -  promoter       SV40 promoter: SV40 enhancer and early promoter
   4004..4108    -  promoter       AmpR promoter: bla
   4135..4563    +  rep_origin     f1 ori (sequence partly withheld): f1 bacteriophage origin of replication; arrow indicates direction of (+) strand synthesis
   4597..4718    -  polyA_signal   SV40 poly(A) signal: SV40 polyadenylation signal
>Addgene plasmid #226568 | mNeonGreen-KDEL | addgene full sequence | sequence record 451897 | Addgene NGS Result
AATTGCATTCATTTTATGTTTCAGGTTCAGGGGGAGGTGTGGGAGGTTTTTTAAAGCAAGTAAAACCTCT
ACAAATGTGGTATGGCTGATTATGATCAGTTATCTAGATCCGGTGGATCCCGGGCCCGCGGCCGCTCATA
GCTCGTCTTTCTTGTACAGCTCGTCCATGCCCATCACATCGGTAAAGGCCTTTTGCCACTCCTTGAAGTT
GAGCTCGGTCTTGGAGTGCTTGAGCTCCGTCTTACGGAACACGTACATCGGCTGGTTCTTCAGATAGTTA
GCCGCCATTGGCTTGGCAAAGGTGTAGGTGGTCCGCGCAGTGCTCCGGTAGCGCTTGCCATTTCCAGTGG
TGTAACTCCACTTAAAGGTACTGATGATGGTTTTGTCGTTGGGGTAAGTCTTCTTCGACCTGCACCAGTC
CGCAGCGGTCAGCGAGTTGGTCATCACAGGACCGTCAGCAGGGAAACCAGTCCCCTTCACCTGGGCCTCT
CCTTTGATGTGGCTTCCCTCGTAGGTGTAGCGGTAGTTAACAGTAAGGGAGGCACCATCTTCAAACTGCA
TTGTGCGATGGACTTGGTAGCCGGAGCCATCTACCATGGCGGCCTGGAAAGGCGACATCCCGTCAGGGTA
GGGCAGGTACTGATGGAAGCCATACCCGATATGAGGGACCAGAATCCAGGGGGAGAACTGGAGGTCACCC
TTGGTGGACTTCAGGTTTAACTCCTCATAACCATCATTTGGATTGCCGGTGCCCTGACCCACCATGTCAA
AGTCCACACCGTTGATGGAGCCAAAGATGTGTAACTCATGTGTCGCTGGGAGAGAGGCCATGTTATCCTC
CTCGCCCTTGCTCACGGCCCGCGCCGCGCTGAGCAGCAGCAGCATCGCGGCCACCAGGGAGAGCTTCATG
CTAGCGGATCTGACGGTTCACTAAACCAGCTCTGCTTATATAGACCTCCCACCGTACACGCCTACCGCCC
ATTTGCGTCAATGGGGCGGAGTTGTTACGACATTTTGGAAAGTCCCGTTGATTTTGGTGCCAAAACAAAC
TCCCATTGACGTCAATGGGGTGGAGACTTGGAAATCCCCGTGAGTCAAACCGCTATCCACGCCCATTGAT
GTACTGCCAAAACCGCATCACCATGGTAATAGCGATGACTAATACGTAGATGTACTGCCAAGTAGGAAAG
TCCCATAAGGTCATGTACTGGGCATAATGCCAGGCGGGCCATTTACCGTCATTGACGTCAATAGGGGGCG
TACTTGGCATATGATACACTTGATGTACTGCCAAGTGGGCAGTTTACCGTAAATACTCCACCCATTGACG
TCAATGGAAAGTCCCTATTGGCGTTACTATGGGAACATACGTCATTATTGACGTCAATGGGCGGGGGTCG
TTGGGCGGTCAGCCAGGCGGGCCATTTACCGTAAGTTATGTAACGCGGAACTCCATATATGGGCTATGAA
CTAATGACCCCGTAATTGATTACTATTAATAACTAATGCATGGCGGTAATACGGTTATCCACAGAATCAG
GGGATAACGCAGGAAAGAACATGTGAGCAAAAGGCCAGCAAAAGGCCAGGAACCGTAAAAAGGCCGCGTT
GCTGGCGTTTTTCCATAGGCTCCGCCCCCCTGACGAGCATCACAAAAATCGACGCTCAAGTCAGAGGTGG
CGAAACCCGACAGGACTATAAAGATACCAGGCGTTTCCCCCTGGAAGCTCCCTCGTGCGCTCTCCTGTTC
CGACCCTGCCGCTTACCGGATACCTGTCCGCCTTTCTCCCTTCGGGAAGCGTGGCGCTTTCTCATAGCTC
ACGCTGTAGGTATCTCAGTTCGGTGTAGGTCGTTCGCTCCAAGCTGGGCTGTGTGCACGAACCCCCCGTT
CAGCCCGACCGCTGCGCCTTATCCGGTAACTATCGTCTTGAGTCCAACCCGGTAAGACACGACTTATCGC
CACTGGCAGCAGCCACTGGTAACAGGATTAGCAGAGCGAGGTATGTAGGCGGTGCTACAGAGTTCTTGAA
GTGGTGGCCTAACTACGGCTACACTAGAAGAACAGTATTTGGTATCTGCGCTCTGCTGAAGCCAGTTACC
TTCGGAAAAAGAGTTGGTAGCTCTTGATCCGGCAAACAAACCACCGCTGGTAGCGGTGGTTTTTTTGTTT
GCAAGCAGCAGATTACGCGCAGAAAAAAAGGATCTCAAGAAGATCCTTTGATCTTTTCTACGGGGTCTGA
CGCTCAGTGGAACGAAAACTCACGTTAAGGGATTTTGGTCATGAGATTATCAAAAAGGATCTTCACCTAG
ATCCTTTTAAATTAAAAATGAAGTTTTAAATCAATCTAAAGTATATATGAGTAACCTGAGGCTATGGCAG
GGCCTGCCGCCCCGACGTTGGCTGCGAGCCCTGGGCCTTCACCCGAACTTGGGGGGTGGGGTGGGGAAAA
GGAAGAAACGCGGGCGTATTGGCCCCAATGGGGTCTCGGTGGGGTATCGACAGAGTGCCAGCCCTGGGAC
CGAACCCCGCGTTTATGAACAAACGACCCAACACCGTGCGTTTTATTCTGTCTTTTTATTGCCGTCATAG
CGCGGGTTCCTTCCGGTATTGTCTCCTTCCGTGTTTCAGTTAGCCTCCCCCTAGGGTGGGCGAAGAACTC
CAGCATGAGATCCCCGCGCTGGAGGATCATCCAGCCGGCGTCCCGGAAAACGATTCCGAAGCCCAACCTT
TCATAGAAGGCGGCGGTGGAATCGAAATCTCGTGATGGCAGGTTGGGCGTCGCTTGGTCGGTCATTTCGA
ACCCCAGAGTCCCGCTCAGAAGAACTCGTCAAGAAGGCGATAGAAGGCGATGCGCTGCGAATCGGGAGCG
GCGATACCGTAAAGCACGAGGAAGCGGTCAGCCCATTCGCCGCCAAGCTCTTCAGCAATATCACGGGTAG
CCAACGCTATGTCCTGATAGCGGTCCGCCACACCCAGCCGGCCACAGTCGATGAATCCAGAAAAGCGGCC
ATTTTCCACCATGATATTCGGCAAGCAGGCATCGCCATGGGTCACGACGAGATCCTCGCCGTCGGGCATG
CTCGCCTTGAGCCTGGCGAACAGTTCGGCTGGCGCGAGCCCCTGATGCTCTTCGTCCAGATCATCCTGAT
CGACAAGACCGGCTTCCATCCGAGTACGTGCTCGCTCGATGCGATGTTTCGCTTGGTGGTCGAATGGGCA
GGTAGCCGGATCAAGCGTATGCAGCCGCCGCATTGCATCAGCCATGATGGATACTTTCTCGGCAGGAGCA
AGGTGAGATGACAGGAGATCCTGCCCCGGCACTTCGCCCAATAGCAGCCAGTCCCTTCCCGCTTCAGTGA
CAACGTCGAGCACAGCTGCGCAAGGAACGCCCGTCGTGGCCAGCCACGATAGCCGCGCTGCCTCGTCTTG
CAGTTCATTCAGGGCACCGGACAGGTCGGTCTTGACAAAAAGAACCGGGCGCCCCTGCGCTGACAGCCGG
AACACGGCGGCATCAGAGCAGCCGATTGTCTGTTGTGCCCAGTCATAGCCGAATAGCCTCTCCACCCAAG
CGGCCGGAGAACCTGCGTGCAATCCATCTTGTTCAATCATGCGAAACGATCCTCATCCTGTCTCTTGATC
GATCTTTGCAAAAGCCTAGGCCTCCAAAAAAGCCTCCTCACTACTTCTGGAATAGCTCAGAGGCCGAGGC
GGCCTCGGCCTCTGCATAAATAAAAAAAATTAGTCAGCCATGGGGCGGAGAATGGGCGGAACTGGGCGGA
GTTAGGGGCGGGATGGGCGGAGTTAGGGGCGGGACTATGGTTGCTGACTAATTGAGATGCATGCTTTGCA
TACTTCTGCCTGCTGGGGAGCCTGGGGACTTTCCACACCTGGTTGCTGACTAATTGAGATGCATGCTTTG
CATACTTCTGCCTGCTGGGGAGCCTGGGGACTTTCCACACCCTAACTGACACACATTCCACAGCTGGTTC
TTTCCGCCTCAGGACTCTTCCTTTTTCAATATTATTGAAGCATTTATCAGGGTTATTGTCTCATGAGCGG
ATACATATTTGAATGTATTTAGAAAAATAAACAAATAGGGGTTCCGCGCACATTTCCCCGAAAAGTGCCA
CCTG
[124 nt withheld, positions 4135-4258]
C
[91 nt withheld, positions 4260-4350]
A
[49 nt withheld, positions 4352-4400]
CCTTTGACGTTGGAGTCCACGTTCTTT
[37 nt withheld, positions 4428-4464]
ACCCTATCTCGGTCTATTCTTTTGATTTATAAGGGATTTTGCCGATTTCGGCCTATTGGTTAAAAAATGA
GCTGATTTAACAAAAATTTAACGCGAATTTTAACAAAATATTAACGCTTACAATTTACGCGTTAAGATAC
ATTGATGAGTTTGGACAAACCACAACTAGAATGCAGTGAAAAAAATGCTTTATTTGTGAAATTTGTGATG
CTATTGCTTTATTTGTAACCATTATAAGCTGCAATAAACAAGTTAACAACAAC
